>Addgene plasmid #245598 | pICSL50040 | addgene full sequence | sequence record 495577 | Addgene NGS Result
GGTCTCATTCGATGGCTAGCATGACTGGTGGACAGCAAATGGGTCGCGGATCCGAATTCATGAAAGACAA
TACTGTGCCTCTGAAGCTGATCGCTCTCCTGGCTAATGGCGAGTTCCATAGTGGCGAACAGCTGGGAGAA
ACCCTGGGCATGTCCAGGGCCGCTATCAACAAGCACATTCAGACTCTGCGCGACTGGGGCGTGGACGTGT
TCACCGTGCCCGGAAAGGGCTACTCTCTGCCCGAGCCTATCCCGCTGCTGAACGCTAAACAGATTTTGGG
ACAGCTGGACGGCGGGAGCGTGGCAGTCCTGCCTGTGGTCGACTCCACCAATCAGTACCTGCTGGATCGA
ATCGGCGAGCTGAAGAGTGGGGATGCTTGCATTGCAGAATATCAGCAGGCAGGGAGAGGAAGCAGAGGGA
GGAAATGGTTCTCTCCTTTTGGAGCTAACCTGTACCTGAGTATGTTTTGGCGCCTGAAGCGGGGACCAGC
AGCAATCGGCCTGGGCCCGGTCATCGGAATTGTCATGGCAGAAGCGCTGCGAAAGCTGGGAGCAGACAAG
GTGCGAGTCAAATGGCCCAATGACCTGTATCTGCAGGATAGAAAGCTGGCAGGCATCCTGGTGGAGCTGG
CCGGAATAACAGGCGATGCTGCACAGATCGTCATTGGCGCCGGGATTAACGTGGCTATGAGGCGCGTGGA
GGAAAGCGTGGTCAATCAGGGCTGGATCACACTGCAGGAAGCAGGGATTAACCTGGACAGGAATACTCTG
GCCGCTACGCTGATCCGAGAGCTGCGGGCAGCCCTGGAACTGTTCGAGCAGGAAGGCCTGGCTCCATATC
TGCCACGGTGGGAGAAGCTGGATAACTTCATCAATAGACCCGTGAAGCTGATCATTGGGGACAAAGAGAT
TTTCGGGATTAGCCGGGGGATTGATAAACAGGGAGCCCTGCTGCTGGAACAGGACGGAGTTATCAAACCC
TGGATGGGCGGAGAAATCAGTCTGCGGTCTGCCGAAAAGAAGCTTGCGGCCGCACTCGAGGATTATAAGG
ACCATGACGGAGACTATAAGGACCATGACCTCGACGCTGCAGCAGCTGATTATAAGGACGATGACGATAA
GTGAGCTTTGAGACCACGTGGCTCTTCAGTGGACGAAAGGGCCTCGTGATACGCCTATTTTTATAGGTTA
ATGTCATGATAATAATGGTTTCTTAGACGTCAGGTGGCACTTTTCGGGGAAATGTGCGCGGAACCCCTAT
TTGTTTATTTTTCTAAATACATTCAAATATGTATCCGCTCATGAGACAATAACCCTGATAAATGCTTCAA
TAATATTGAAAAAGGAAGAGTATGCGCTCACGCAACTGGTCCAGAACCTTGACCGAACGCAGCGGTGGTA
ACGGCGCAGTGGCGGTTTTCATGGCTTGTTATGACTGTTTTTTTTTGGGGTACAGTCTATGCCTCGGGCA
TCCAAGCAGCAAGCGCGTTACGCCGTGGGTCGATGTTTGATGTTATGGAGCAGCAACGATGTTACGCAGC
AGGGCAGTCGCCCTAAAACAAAGTTAAACATCATGAGGGAAGCGGTGATCGCCGAAGTATCGACTCAACT
ATCAGAGGTAGTTGGCGTCATCGAGCGCCATCTCGAACCGACGTTGCTGGCCGTACATTTGTACGGCTCC
GCAGTGGATGGCGGCCTGAAGCCACACAGCGATATTGATTTGCTGGTTACGGTGACCGTAAGGCTTGATG
AAACAACGCGGCGAGCTTTGATCAACGACCTTTTGGAAACTTCGGCTTCCCCTGGAGAGAGCGAGATTCT
CCGCGCTGTAGAAGTCACCATTGTTGTGCACGACGACATCATTCCGTGGCGTTATCCAGCTAAGCGCGAA
CTGCAATTTGGAGAATGGCAGCGCAATGACATTCTTGCAGGTATCTTCGAGCCAGCCACGATCGACATTG
ATCTGGCTATCTTGCTGACAAAAGCAAGAGAACATAGCGTTGCCTTGGTAGGTCCAGCGGCGGAGGAACT
CTTTGATCCGGTTCCTGAACAGGATCTATTTGAGGCGCTAAATGAAACCTTAACGCTATGGAACTCGCCG
CCCGACTGGGCTGGCGATGAGCGAAATGTAGTGCTTACGTTGTCCCGCATTTGGTACAGCGCAGTAACCG
GCAAAATCGCGCCGAAGGATGTCGCTGCCGACTGGGCAATGGAGCGCCTGCCGGCCCAGTATCAGCCCGT
CATACTTGAAGCTAGACAGGCTTATCTTGGACAAGAAGAAGATCGCTTGGCCTCGCGCGCAGATCAGTTG
GAAGAATTTGTCCATTACGTAAAAGGCGAGATCACCAAGGTAGTCGGCAAATAACTGTCAGACCAAGTTT
ACTCATATATACTTTAGATTGATTTAAAACTTCATTTTTAATTTAAAAGGATCTAGGTGAAGATCCTTTT
TGATAATCTCATGACCAAAATCCCTTAACGTGAGTTTTCGTTCCACTGAGCGTCAGACCCCGTAGAAAAG
ATCAAAGGATCTTCTTGAGATCCTTTTTTTCTGCGCGTAATCTGCTGCTTGCAAACAAAAAAACCACCGC
TACCAGCGGTGGTTTGTTTGCCGGATCAAGAGCTACCAACTCTTTTTCCGAAGGTAACTGGCTTCAGCAG
AGCGCAGATACCAAATACTGTTCTTCTAGTGTAGCCGTAGTTAGGCCACCACTTCAAGAACTCTGTAGCA
CCGCCTACATACCTCGCTCTGCTAATCCTGTTACCAGTGGCTGCTGCCAGTGGCGATAAGTCGTGTCTTA
CCGGGTTGGACTCAAGACGATAGTTACCGGATAAGGCGCAGCGGTCGGGCTGAACGGGGGGTTCGTGCAC
ACAGCCCAGCTTGGAGCGAACGACCTACACCGAACTGAGATACCTACAGCGTGAGCTATGAGAAAGCGCC
ACGCTTCCCGAAGGGAGAAAGGCGGACAGGTATCCGGTAAGCGGCAGGGTCGGAACAGGAGAGCGCACGA
GGGAGCTTCCAGGGGGAAACGCCTGGTATCTTTATAGTCCTGTCGGGTTTCGCCACCTCTGACTTGAGCG
TCGATTTTTGTGATGCTCGTCAGGGGGGCGGAGCCTATGGAAAAACGCCAGCAACGCGGCCTTTTTACGG
TTCCTGGCCTTTTGCTGGCCTTTTGCTCACATGTTCTTTCCTGCGTTATCCCCTGATTCTGTGGATAACC
GTATTACCGCCTTTGAGTGAGCTGATACCGCTCGCCGCAGCCGAACGACCGAGCGCAGCGAGTCAGTGAG
CGAGGAAGCGGAAGAGCGCCCAATACGCAAACCGCCTCTCCCCGCGCGTTGGCCGATTCATTAATCACTG
T
Features (pLannotate 1.2.2; 8 found; start..end, strand, type, name):
     12..44      +  CDS            T7 tag (gene 10 leader): leader peptide from bacteriophage T7 gene 10 promotes efficient translation in E. coli
     60..1019    +  CDS            TurboID: mutant of the E. coli biotin ligase BioID engineered for improved catalytic efficiency (Branon et al., 2018)
   1247..1351    +  promoter       AmpR promoter: bla
   1342..1422    -  CDS            int (fragment): INT2_ECOLX - Protein inferred from homology: Swiss-Prot protein existence level 3. Putative integrase believed to be involved in the insertion of antibiotic resistance genes into plasmids and transposons. From Escherichia coli.
   1510..1566    +  CDS            GmR (fragment): gentamycin acetyltransferase; aacC1; confers resistance to gentamycin
   1573..2361    +  CDS            aadA: S3AD_ECOLX - Experimental evidence at protein level: Swiss-Prot protein existence level 1. Mediates bacterial resistance to the antibiotics streptomycin and spectinomycin. From Escherichia coli.
   2535..3123    +  rep_origin     ori: high-copy-number ColE1/pMB1/pBR322/pUC origin of replication
   3306..3355    +  CDS            lacI (fragment): lac repressor; lacI; The lac repressor binds to the lac operator to inhibit transcription in E. coli. This inhibition can be relieved by adding lactose or isopropyl-β-D-thiogalactopyranoside (IPTG).
