[The description below was written by a language model from this plasmid's Addgene catalogue record and pLannotate feature annotations shown in this document.]
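Description:
pICSL50040 is a Level 0 Golden Gate (MoClo syntax) part plasmid carrying a C-terminal tag module in the pICSL01003 backbone, intended for synthetic biology assemblies rather than for direct expression. It is maintained in E. coli as a high-copy plasmid through a ColE1/pUC-type origin and is selected with spectinomycin. Resistance comes from the aadA gene, which the annotation places downstream of a bla-type (AmpR) promoter. The short int, GmR and lacI fragments detected nearby are partial matches only and look like leftovers from the origin of the resistance cassette and backbone, not functional genes.

The synthetic insert of about 1.1 kb encodes a T7 tag (the gene 10 leader epitope), then TurboID, the engineered E. coli biotin ligase variant with improved catalytic efficiency used for proximity labelling, and finally a 3xFLAG epitope at the 3' end. The automated feature table identifies the T7 tag and TurboID but does not call the 3xFLAG, which is stated only in the catalogue entry. Internal BsaI and BpiI sites were removed by point mutation so that the part survives Type IIS digestion. The module is defined by TTCG and GCTT overhangs, the fusion sites that position it as a C-terminal tag in the standard syntax.

The part carries no annotated promoter or terminator of its own, so it must be combined with promoter, coding sequence and terminator modules in a Level 1 transcription unit. This fuses the tag to the C-terminus of a protein of interest, allowing biotinylation of nearby proteins and detection or purification through the T7 and FLAG epitopes. The record does not specify an expression host.
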