Addgene plasmid #245598: pICSL50040
Purpose: Level 0 Golden Gate part C-Terminal Tag with overhangs TTCG - GCTT
Depositing lab: Mark Youles. Depositing organization: Sainsbury Laboratory, Norwich.
Backbone
  Vector backbone: pICSL01003
  Backbone size w/o insert (bp): 2244
  Vector type: Synthetic Biology
Growth in bacteria
  Bacterial resistance: Spectinomycin, 50 μg/mL
  Growth temperature: 37°C
  Growth strain: DH5alpha
  Copy number: High Copy
Gene/Insert
  Gene/Insert name: C-Terminal tag T7 tag + TurboID + 3' 3xFLAG
  Species: Synthetic
  Insert size (bp): 1117
  Mutation: BsaI/BpiI sites removed by point-mutation
  Cloning method: Restriction Enzyme; 5′ cloning site BsaI (destroyed during cloning); 3′ cloning site BsaI (destroyed during cloning)
  Sequencing primers: 5′ TCACATGTTCTTTCCTGCG; 3′ GTCTCATGAGCGGATACATATTTGAATG
Terms and licenses: Academic/Nonprofit Terms; Industry Terms: Not Available to Industry
Depositor comments: Level 0 C-Terminal tag module used for GoldenGate assemblies using the MoClo overhang syntax
How to cite: pICSL50040 was a gift from Mark Youles (Addgene plasmid # 245598 ; http://n2t.net/addgene:245598 ; RRID:Addgene_245598)
